>Addgene plasmid #173108 | TARG1-c002 | addgene full sequence | sequence record 347413 | Addgene NGS Result
ATGCACCATCATCATCATCATGTGAGCAAGGGCGAGGAGCTGTTCACCGGGGTGGTGCCCATCCTGGTCG
AGCTGGACGGCGACGTAAACGGCCACAGGTTCAGCGTGTCCGGCGAGGGCGAGGGCGATGCCACCTACGG
CAAGCTGACCCTGAAGTTCATCTGCACCACCGGCAAGCTGCCCGTGCCCTGGCCCACCCTCGTGACCACC
CTGACCTGGGGCGTGCAGTGCTTCGCCCGCTACCCCGACCACATGAAGCAGCACGACTTCTTCAAGTCCG
CCATGCCCGAAGGCTACGTCCAGGAGCGTACCATCTTCTTCAAGGACGACGGCAACTACAAGACCCGCGC
CGAGGTGAAGTTCGAGGGCGACACCCTGGTGAACCGCATCGAGCTGAAGGGCATCGACTTCAAGGAGGAC
GGCAACATCCTGGGGCACAAGCTGGAGTACAACGCCATCAGCGACAACGTCTATATCACCGCCGACAAGC
AGAAGAACGGCATCAAGGCCCACTTCAAGATCCGCCACAACATCGAGGACGGCAGCGTGCAGCTCGCCGA
CCACTACCAGCAGAACACCCCCATCGGCGACGGCCCCGTGCTGCTGCCCGACAACCACTACCTGAGCACC
CAGTCCAAGCTGAGCAAAGACCCCAACGAGAAGCGCGATCACATGGTCCTGCTGGAGTTCGTGACCGCCG
CCGGGATCACTCTCGGCATGGACGAGCTGTACAAGTCTTCTGGTGTAGATCTGGGTACCGAGAACTTGTA
CTTCCAATCCATGGCCAGCAGCCTTAATGAAGATCCAGAAGGAAGCAGAATCACTTATGTGAAAGGAGAC
CTTTTTGCATGCCCGAAAACAGACTCTTTAGCCCACTGTATCAGTGAGGATTGTCGCATGGGCGCTGGGA
TAGCTGTCCTCTTTAAGAAGAAATTTGGAGGGGTGCAAGAACTTTTAAATCAACAAAAGAAATCTGGAGA
AGTGGCTGTTCTGAAGAGAGATGGGCGATATATATATTACTTGATTACAAAGAAAAGGGCTTCGCACAAG
CCAACTTATGAAAACTTACAGAAGAGTTTAGAGGCAATGAAGTCTCATTGTCTGAAGAATGGAGTCACTG
ACCTCTCCATGCCCAGGATTGGATGTGGTCTTGATCGTCTGCAATGGGAAAATGTATCTGCGATGATCGA
GGAGGTATTTGAGGCAACAGACATCAAAATTACTGTGTACACACTCTAAGACGGTCTCCAGTAAAGGTGG
ATACGGATCCGAATTCGAGCTCCGTCGACAAGCTTGCGGCCGCACTCGAGCACCACCACCACCACCACTG
AGATCCGGCTGCTAACAAAGCCCGAAAGGAAGCTGAGTTGGCTGCTGCCACCGCTGAGCAATAACTAGCA
TAACCCCTTGGGGCCTCTAAACGGGTCTTGAGGGGTTTTTTGCTGAAAGGAGGAACTATATCCGGATTGG
CGAATGGG
[124 nt withheld, positions 1479-1602]
C
[91 nt withheld, positions 1604-1694]
A
[49 nt withheld, positions 1696-1744]
CCTTTGACGTTGGAGTCCACGTTCTTT
[37 nt withheld, positions 1772-1808]
ACCCTATCTCGGTCTATTCTTTTGATTTATAAGGGATTTTGCCGATTTCGGCCTATTGGTTAAAAAATGA
GCTGATTTAACAAAAATTTAACGCGAATTTTAACAAAATATTAACGCTTACAATTTAGGTGGCACTTTTC
GGGGAAATGTGCGCGGAACCCCTATTTGTTTATTTTTCTAAATACATTCAAATATGTATCCGCTCATGAA
TTAATTCTTAGAAAAACTCATCGAGCATCAAATGAAACTGCAATTTATTCATATCAGGATTATCAATACC
ATATTTTTGAAAAAGCCGTTTCTGTAATGAAGGAGAAAACTCACCGAGGCAGTTCCATAGGATGGCAAGA
TCCTGGTATCGGTCTGCGATTCCGACTCGTCCAACATCAATACAACCTATTAATTTCCCCTCGTCAAAAA
TAAGGTTATCAAGTGAGAAATCACCATGAGTGACGACTGAATCCGGTGAGAATGGCAAAAGTTTATGCAT
TTCTTTCCAGACTTGTTCAACAGGCCAGCCATTACGCTCGTCATCAAAATCACTCGCATCAACCAAACCG
TTATTCATTCGTGATTGCGCCTGAGCGAGACGAAATACGCGATCGCTGTTAAAAGGACAATTACAAACAG
GAATCGAATGCAACCGGCGCAGGAACACTGCCAGCGCATCAACAATATTTTCACCTGAATCAGGATATTC
TTCTAATACCTGGAATGCTGTTTTCCCGGGGATCGCAGTGGTGAGTAACCATGCATCATCAGGAGTACGG
ATAAAATGCTTGATGGTCGGAAGAGGCATAAATTCCGTCAGCCAGTTTAGTCTGACCATCTCATCTGTAA
CATCATTGGCAACGCTACCTTTGCCATGTTTCAGAAACAACTCTGGCGCATCGGGCTTCCCATACAATCG
ATAGATTGTCGCACCTGATTGCCCGACATTATCGCGAGCCCATTTATACCCATATAAATCAGCATCCATG
TTGGAATTTAATCGCGGCCTAGAGCAAGACGTTTCCCGTTGAATATGGCTCATAACACCCCTTGTATTAC
TGTTTATGTAAGCAGACAGTTTTATTGTTCATGACCAAAATCCCTTAACGTGAGTTTTCGTTCCACTGAG
CGTCAGACCCCGTAGAAAAGATCAAAGGATCTTCTTGAGATCCTTTTTTTCTGCGCGTAATCTGCTGCTT
GCAAACAAAAAAACCACCGCTACCAGCGGTGGTTTGTTTGCCGGATCAAGAGCTACCAACTCTTTTTCCG
AAGGTAACTGGCTTCAGCAGAGCGCAGATACCAAATACTGTCCTTCTAGTGTAGCCGTAGTTAGGCCACC
ACTTCAAGAACTCTGTAGCACCGCCTACATACCTCGCTCTGCTAATCCTGTTACCAGTGGCTGCTGCCAG
TGGCGATAAGTCGTGTCTTACCGGGTTGGACTCAAGACGATAGTTACCGGATAAGGCGCAGCGGTCGGGC
TGAACGGGGGGTTCGTGCACACAGCCCAGCTTGGAGCGAACGACCTACACCGAACTGAGATACCTACAGC
GTGAGCTATGAGAAAGCGCCACGCTTCCCGAAGGGAGAAAGGCGGACAGGTATCCGGTAAGCGGCAGGGT
CGGAACAGGAGAGCGCACGAGGGAGCTTCCAGGGGGAAACGCCTGGTATCTTTATAGTCCTGTCGGGTTT
CGCCACCTCTGACTTGAGCGTCGATTTTTGTGATGCTCGTCAGGGGGGCGGAGCCTATGGAAAAACGCCA
GCAACGCGGCCTTTTTACGGTTCCTGGCCTTTTGCTGGCCTTTTGCTCACATGTTCTTTCCTGCGTTATC
CCCTGATTCTGTGGATAACCGTATTACCGCCTTTGAGTGAGCTGATACCGCTCGCCGCAGCCGAACGACC
GAGCGCAGCGAGTCAGTGAGCGAGGAAGCGGAAGAGCGCCTGATGCGGTATTTTCTCCTTACGCATCTGT
GCGGTATTTCACACCGCAATGGTGCACTCTCAGTACAATCTGCTCTGATGCCGCATAGTTAAGCCAGTAT
ACACTCCGCTATCGCTACGTGACTGGGTCATGGCTGCGCCCCGACACCCGCCAACACCCGCTGACGCGCC
CTGACGGGCTTGTCTGCTCCCGGCATCCGCTTACAGACAAGCTGTGACCGTCTCCGGGAGCTGCATGTGT
CAGAGGTTTTCACCGTCATCACCGAAACGCGCGAGGCAGCTGCGGTAAAGCTCATCAGCGTGGTCGTGAA
GCGATTCACAGATGTCTGCCTGTTCATCCGCGTCCAGCTCGTTGAGTTTCTCCAGAAGCGTTAATGTCTG
GCTTCTGATAAAGCGGGCCATGTTAAGGGCGGTTTTTTCCTGTTTGGTCACTGATGCCTCCGTGTAAGGG
GGATTTCTGTTCATGGGGGTAATGATACCGATGAAACGAGAGAGGATGCTCACGATACGGGTTACTGATG
ATGAACATGCCCGGTTACTGGAACGTTGTGAGGGTAAACAACTGGCGGTATGGATGCGGCGGGACCAGAG
AAAAATCACTCAGGGTCAATGCCAGCGCTTCGTTAATACAGATGTAGGTGTTCCACAGGGTAGCCAGCAG
CATCCTGCGATGCAGATCCGGAACATAATGGTGCAGGGCGCTGACTTCCGCGTTTCCAGACTTTACGAAA
CACGGAAACCGAAGACCATTCATGTTGTTGCTCAGGTCGCAGACGTTTTGCAGCAGCAGTCGCTTCACGT
TCGCTCGCGTATCGGTGATTCATTCTGCTAACCAGTAAGGCAACCCCGCCAGCCTAGCCGGGTCCTCAAC
GACAGGAGCACGATCATGCGCACCCGTGGGGCCGCCATGCCGGCGATAATGGCCTGCTTCTCGCCGAAAC
GTTTGGTGGCGGGACCAGTGACGAAGGCTTGAGCGAGGGCGTGCAAGATTCCGAATACCGCAAGCGACAG
GCCGATCATCGTCGCGCTCCAGCGAAAGCGGTCCTCGCCGAAAATGACCCAGAGCGCTGCCGGCACCTGT
CCTACGAGTTGCATGATAAAGAAGACAGTCATAAGTGCGGCGACGATAGTCATGCCCCGCGCCCACCGGA
AGGAGCTGACTGGGTTGAAGGCTCTCAAGGGCATCGGTCGAGATCCCGGTGCCTAATGAGTGAGCTAACT
TACATTAATTGCGTTGCGCTCACTGCCCGCTTTCCAGTCGGGAAACCTGTCGTGCCAGCTGCATTAATGA
ATCGGCCAACGCGCGGGGAGAGGCGGTTTGCGTATTGGGCGCCAGGGTGGTTTTTCTTTTCACCAGTGAG
ACGGGCAACAGCTGATTGCCCTTCACCGCCTGGCCCTGAGAGAGTTGCAGCAAGCGGTCCACGCTGGTTT
GCCCCAGCAGGCGAAAATCCTGTTTGATGGTGGTTAACGGCGGGATATAACATGAGCTGTCTTCGGTATC
GTCGTATCCCACTACCGAGATATCCGCACCAACGCGCAGCCCGGACTCGGTAATGGCGCGCATTGCGCCC
AGCGCCATCTGATCGTTGGCAACCAGCATCGCAGTGGGAACGATGCCCTCATTCAGCATTTGCATGGTTT
GTTGAAAACCGGACATGGCACTCCAGTCGCCTTCCCGTTCCGCTATCGGCTGAATTTGATTGCGAGTGAG
ATATTTATGCCAGCCAGCCAGACGCAGACGCGCCGAGACAGAACTTAATGGGCCCGCTAACAGCGCGATT
TGCTGGTGACCCAATGCGACCAGATGCTCCACGCCCAGTCGCGTACCGTCTTCATGGGAGAAAATAATAC
TGTTGATGGGTGTCTGGTCAGAGACATCAAGAAATAACGCCGGAACATTAGTGCAGGCAGCTTCCACAGC
AATGGCATCCTGGTCATCCAGCGGATAGTTAATGATCAGCCCACTGACGCGTTGCGCGAGAAGATTGTGC
ACCGCCGCTTTACAGGCTTCGACGCCGCTTCGTTCTACCATCGACACCACCACGCTGGCACCCAGTTGAT
CGGCGCGAGATTTAATCGCCGCGACAATTTGCGACGGCGCGTGCAGGGCCAGACTGGAGGTGGCAACGCC
AATCAGCAACGACTGTTTGCCCGCCAGTTGTTGTGCCACGCGGTTGGGAATGTAATTCAGCTCCGCCATC
GCCGCTTCCACTTTTTCCCGCGTTTTCGCAGAAACGTGGCTGGCCTGGTTCACCACGCGGGAAACGGTCT
GATAAGAGACACCGGCATACTCTGCGACATCGTATAACGTTACTGGTTTCACATTCACCACCCTGAATTG
ACTCTCTTCCGGGCGCTATCATGCCATACCGCGAAAGGTTTTGCGCCATTCGATGGTGTCCGGGATCTCG
ACGCTCTCCCTTATGCGACTCCTGCATTAGGAAGCAGCCCAGTAGTAGGTTGAGGCCGTTGAGCACCGCC
GCCGCAAGGAATGGTGCATGCAAGGAGATGGCGCCCAACAGTCCCCCGGCCACGGGGCCTGCCACCATAC
CCACGCCGAAACAAGCGCTCATGAGCCCGAAGTGGCGAGCCCGATCTTCCCCATCGGTGATGTCGGCGAT
ATAGGCGCCAGCAACCGCACCTGTGGCGCCGGTGATGCCGGCCACGATGCGTCCGGCGTAGAGGATCGAG
ATCTCGATCCCGCGAAATTAATACGACTCACTATAGGGGAATTGTGAGCGGATAACAATTCCCCTCTAGA
AATAATTTTGTTTAACTTTAAGAAGGAGATATACAT
Features (pLannotate 1.2.2; 20 found; start..end, strand, type, name):
     22..736     +  CDS            mCerulean (fragment): enhanced monomeric variant of CFP (Rizzo et al., 2004) mammalian codon-optimized
    781..1236    +  CDS            OARD1: OARD1_HUMAN - Also known as C6orf130 From Homo sapiens (Human).
   1311..1328    +  CDS            9xHis (fragment): 9xHis affinity tag
   1338..1387    +  CDS            SET1 (fragment): solubility-enhancement tag derived from T7 phage gene 10B
   1395..1442    +  terminator     T7 terminator: transcription terminator for bacteriophage T7 RNA polymerase
   1479..1907    +  rep_origin     f1 ori (sequence partly withheld): f1 bacteriophage origin of replication; arrow indicates direction of (+) strand synthesis
   1960..2017    +  promoter       AmpR promoter (fragment): bla
   2026..2841    -  CDS            KanR: aminoglycoside phosphotransferase; aph(3')-Ia; confers resistance to kanamycin in bacteria or G418 (Geneticin®) in eukaryotes
   2963..3551    +  rep_origin     ori: high-copy-number ColE1/pMB1/pBR322/pUC origin of replication
   3737..3876    -  misc_feature   bom: basis of mobility region from pBR322
   3978..4169    -  CDS            rop: Rop protein, which maintains plasmids at low copy number; rop
   4186..4566    +  CDS            YPB1_ECOLX: Protein predicted: Swiss-Prot protein existence level 4. From Escherichia coli.
   4638..4929    -  CDS            TcR (fragment): tetracycline efflux protein; tet; confers resistance to tetracycline
   4944..4965    -  protein_bind   CAP binding site: CAP binding activates transcription in the presence of cAMP. E. coli catabolite activator protein
   4978..6060    -  CDS            lacI: lac repressor; lacI; The lac repressor binds to the lac operator to inhibit transcription in E. coli. This inhibition can be relieved by adding lactose or isopropyl-β-D-thiogalactopyranoside (IPTG).
   6061..6138    -  promoter       lacI promoter: lacI
   6146..6425    -  CDS            TcR (fragment): tetracycline efflux protein; tet; confers resistance to tetracycline
   6447..6465    +  promoter       T7 promoter: promoter for bacteriophage T7 RNA polymerase
   6466..6490    +  protein_bind   lac operator: The lac repressor binds to the lac operator to inhibit transcription in E. coli. This inhibition can be relieved by adding lactose or isopropyl-β-D-thiogalactopyranoside (IPTG). lac repressor encoded by lacI
   6505..6527    +  RBS            RBS: efficient ribosome binding site from bacteriophage T7 gene 10 (Olins and Rangwala, 1989)
