[The description below was written by a language model from this plasmid's Addgene catalogue record and pLannotate feature annotations shown in this document.]
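Description:
TARG1-c002 is a bacterial expression plasmid built on the pNIC-CFP backbone, a pET-style vector for producing recombinant fusion proteins in E. coli. It carries a ColE1/pBR322-type origin together with the rop gene and the bom mobility region, consistent with its listing as a low-copy plasmid, and it is selected with kanamycin through an aminoglycoside phosphotransferase (KanR) gene. An f1 phage origin is also present, and the annotation picks up short tetracycline-resistance fragments and a predicted E. coli open reading frame. These appear to be non-functional remnants of the pBR322 lineage rather than working markers.

The payload is full-length human TARG1 (annotated under its gene name OARD1, also known as C6orf130), inserted by ligation-independent cloning downstream of and fused to an N-terminal mCerulean, a monomeric cyan fluorescent protein supplied by the backbone. Expression is driven by a T7 promoter with an adjacent lac operator and the strong T7 gene 10 ribosome binding site, and it ends at a T7 terminator. The plasmid-borne lacI gene supplies repressor, so transcription stays off until it is induced with IPTG in a host that provides T7 RNA polymerase. Fragments of a His tag and of a T7 gene 10-derived sequence are annotated downstream of the TARG1 coding region, but the record does not indicate that they are part of the expressed protein, and the only tag it lists is mCerulean.

The associated publication describes a molecular toolbox for ADP-ribosyl binding proteins, so this construct presumably supplies a cyan-fluorescent TARG1 for such binding studies. The specific assay format is not stated in the record.
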