Addgene plasmid #173108: TARG1-c002
Purpose: Expression of recombinant fusion protein in E. coli
Depositing lab: Lari Lehtiö. Depositing organization: University of Oulu. Publication: A molecular toolbox for ADP-ribosyl binding proteins. Sowa ST, Galera-Prat A, Wazir S, Alanen HI, Maksimainen MM, Lehtio L. Cell Rep Methods. 2021 Dec 20;1(8):100121. doi: 10.1016/j.crmeth.2021.100121. Epub 2021 Nov 11. PubMed 34786571.
Backbone
  Vector backbone: pNIC-CFP
  Vector type: Bacterial Expression
Growth in bacteria
  Bacterial resistance: Kanamycin, 50 μg/mL
  Growth temperature: 37°C
  Growth strain: DH5alpha
  Copy number: Low Copy
Gene/Insert
  Gene/Insert name: TARG1
  Species: H. sapiens (human)
  Mutation: Full length protein
  Tag / fusion protein: mCerulean (N terminal on backbone)
  Cloning method: Ligation Independent Cloning
Terms and licenses: Academic/Nonprofit Terms; Industry Terms: Not Available to Industry
Depositor comments: Please visit https://www.biorxiv.org/content/10.1101/2021.05.31.445082v2 for bioRxiv preprint.
How to cite: TARG1-c002 was a gift from Lari Lehtiö (Addgene plasmid # 173108 ; http://n2t.net/addgene:173108 ; RRID:Addgene_173108)
